Addgene plasmid #212527: pTwist-SARS-CoV-2 Spike-deltaC18 V213E
Purpose: Encodes SARS-CoV-2 spike V213E for pseudovirus production
Depositing lab: Alejandro Balazs. Depositing organization: Massachusetts General Hospital. Publication: Ongoing evolution of SARS-CoV-2 drives escape from mRNA vaccine-induced humoral immunity. Roederer AL, Cao Y, Denis KS, Sheehan ML, Li CJ, Lam EC, Gregory DJ, Poznansky MC, Iafrate AJ, Canaday DH, Gravenstein S, Garcia-Beltran WF, Balazs AB. medRxiv [Preprint]. 2024 Mar 7:2024.03.05.24303815. doi: 10.1101/2024.03.05.24303815. PubMed 38496628.
Backbone
  Vector backbone: pTwist-CMV-BetaGlobin-WPRE-Neo
  Backbone manufacturer: Twist
  Vector type: Mammalian Expression
Growth in bacteria
  Bacterial resistance: Ampicillin, 100 μg/mL
  Growth temperature: 37°C
  Growth strain: DH5alpha
  Copy number: High Copy
Gene/Insert
  Gene/Insert name: SARS-CoV-2 Spike V213E
  Species: Severe acute respiratory syndrome coronavirus 2
  Mutation: V213E
  Entrez Gene: S (a.k.a. GU280_gp02, spike glycoprotein)
  Promoter: CAG
  Cloning method: Ligation Independent Cloning
Terms and licenses: Academic/Nonprofit Terms; Industry Terms: Not Available to Industry
Depositor comments: Please visit https://www.medrxiv.org/content/10.1101/2024.03.05.24303815v1 for medRxiv preprint.
How to cite: pTwist-SARS-CoV-2 Spike-deltaC18 V213E was a gift from Alejandro Balazs (Addgene plasmid # 212527 ; http://n2t.net/addgene:212527 ; RRID:Addgene_212527)
