[The description below was written by a language model from this plasmid's Addgene catalogue record and pLannotate feature annotations shown in this document.]
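Description:
pTwist-SARS-CoV-2 Spike-deltaC18 V213E is a mammalian expression plasmid of about 10.5 kb, built on the Twist pTwist-CMV-BetaGlobin-WPRE-Neo backbone. It encodes the SARS-CoV-2 spike glycoprotein carrying the single substitution V213E. The name indicates a spike lacking the last 18 C-terminal residues, a cytoplasmic-tail truncation commonly used to improve spike incorporation into pseudotyped particles. The annotated spike coding region of roughly 3.8 kb is consistent with a near-full-length open reading frame. The plasmid replicates in E. coli from a high-copy ColE1/pUC-type origin and is selected with ampicillin through the AmpR β-lactamase gene.

The catalogue entry lists the promoter as CAG. The feature table, however, shows a CMV enhancer with CMV promoter segments followed by a truncated human β-globin intron, which matches the backbone name, so the exact promoter designation is best treated as ambiguous. Downstream of the spike gene, a WPRE enhances transcript stability and expression. An SV40 polyadenylation signal follows, although it is annotated on the reverse strand. A separate SV40 early promoter–neo–bGH poly(A) cassette allows G418 selection in mammalian cells. Short β-globin insulator elements, together with T7 and rrnG terminators and a synthetic poly(A) signal, flank the cassettes and help isolate them from read-through transcription.

The stated purpose is pseudovirus production. The plasmid supplies the envelope protein when co-transfected with packaging and reporter constructs, which are not part of this record. It was deposited in connection with work on how SARS-CoV-2 spike evolution affects escape from vaccine-induced antibodies, where single-mutation spikes such as V213E allow the contribution of individual substitutions to be examined.
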