Features (pLannotate 1.2.2; 21 found; start..end, strand, type, name):
      2..3766    +  CDS            S: SPIKE_SARS2 - Experimental evidence at protein level: Swiss-Prot protein existence level 1. [Spike glycoprotein]: May down-regulate host tetherin (BST2) by lysosomal degradation, thereby counteracting its antiviral activity. From Severe acute respiratory syndrome coronavirus 2 (2019-nCoV) (SARS-CoV-2).
   3840..4428    +  misc_feature   WPRE: woodchuck hepatitis virus posttranscriptional regulatory element
   4481..4602    -  polyA_signal   SV40 poly(A) signal: SV40 polyadenylation signal
   4625..4694    -  CDS            large T antigen (fragment): large T antigen from SV40 (simian virus 40)
   4717..4763    +  terminator     T7 terminator: transcription terminator for bacteriophage T7 RNA polymerase
   4793..4929    +  terminator     rrnG terminator: transcription terminator from the E. coli ribosomal RNA rrnG operon (Albrechtsen et al., 1991)
   4974..5045    +  misc_feature   3' β-globin insulator: insulator downstream of the human β-globin locus (Farrell et al., 2002)
   5090..5286    +  promoter       SV40 promoter: SV40 early promoter
   5300..6091    +  CDS            neo: KKA2_KLEPN - Also known as kan, nptII. Experimental evidence at protein level: Swiss-Prot protein existence level 1. Resistance to kanamycin, neomycin, paromomycin, ribostamycin, butirosin and gentamicin B. From Klebsiella pneumoniae.
   6105..6329    +  polyA_signal   bGH poly(A) signal: bovine growth hormone polyadenylation signal
   6525..7113    -  rep_origin     ori: high-copy-number ColE1/pMB1/pBR322/pUC origin of replication
   7285..7349    -  CDS            bla(M) (fragment): β-lactamase lacking the signal sequence; bla(M); allows cytosolic expression of β-lactamase
   7859..8719    +  CDS            AmpR: β-lactamase; bla; confers resistance to ampicillin, carbenicillin, and related antibiotics
   8732..8868    +  terminator     rrnG terminator: transcription terminator from the E. coli ribosomal RNA rrnG operon (Albrechtsen et al., 1991)
   9020..9091    +  misc_feature   5' β-globin insulator: insulator upstream of the human β-globin locus (Farrell et al., 2002)
   9096..9142    -  terminator     T7 terminator: transcription terminator for bacteriophage T7 RNA polymerase
   9160..9208    -  polyA_signal   poly(A) signal: synthetic polyadenylation signal
   9289..9592    +  enhancer       CMV enhancer: human cytomegalovirus immediate early enhancer
   9665..9682    -  promoter       CMV promoter (fragment): human cytomegalovirus (CMV) immediate early promoter
   9745..9796    +  promoter       CMVd2 promoter: truncated human cytomegalovirus (CMV) immediate early promoter that yields moderately reduced expression relative to the full-length promoter
   9930..10405   +  intron         β-globin intron: internally truncated intron from human β-globin
>Addgene plasmid #212527 | pTwist-SARS-CoV-2 Spike-deltaC18 V213E | addgene full sequence | sequence record 431554 | Addgene NGS Result
CATGTTTGTGTTCCTCGTTCTCCTGCCCCTCGTTTCTTCCCAATGCGTGAACCTCACAACTAGAACGCAG
CTCCCACCCGCTTACACGAACTCTTTTACTCGTGGAGTATACTATCCCGATAAAGTCTTTAGGTCCAGTG
TCCTTCATTCTACTCAAGACCTTTTCCTGCCATTCTTCTCAAATGTCACCTGGTTCCATGCTATCCACGT
TTCTGGCACCAACGGAACTAAACGATTTGATAATCCCGTCTTGCCATTTAACGATGGCGTATACTTTGCC
TCAACGGAGAAGTCCAACATTATCCGGGGATGGATATTTGGCACCACCCTGGACTCCAAGACACAGTCTC
TCCTCATTGTGAACAACGCCACCAATGTCGTCATCAAAGTCTGTGAATTTCAATTTTGTAACGATCCCTT
TCTCGGGGTTTATTATCATAAGAATAACAAGTCTTGGATGGAGTCAGAGTTCCGCGTTTACAGTTCCGCT
AACAACTGTACTTTTGAGTACGTTTCCCAACCATTTCTCATGGATCTTGAAGGGAAGCAAGGCAACTTCA
AGAATCTCCGCGAATTTGTGTTTAAGAATATAGACGGCTACTTCAAAATTTATAGCAAGCATACCCCGAT
AAATCTGGAGCGGGATCTCCCTCAAGGCTTCTCCGCGTTGGAACCCCTCGTGGACTTGCCGATTGGCATC
AACATCACCCGGTTCCAAACCCTTCTTGCCCTTCATCGAAGCTACCTCACGCCTGGCGACAGTAGTAGTG
GTTGGACAGCGGGCGCAGCAGCCTACTATGTGGGATATTTGCAACCACGCACCTTTCTTCTCAAATATAA
CGAAAACGGAACAATTACCGATGCCGTAGACTGTGCCCTCGATCCCCTGTCCGAAACTAAATGCACACTC
AAGTCCTTCACAGTTGAGAAAGGCATATACCAAACCAGTAACTTCCGCGTCCAACCCACCGAATCCATTG
TTCGATTCCCTAACATCACCAATTTGTGTCCTTTCGGTGAAGTATTTAATGCCACTCGATTTGCATCAGT
TTATGCCTGGAATCGCAAGCGAATATCAAATTGTGTTGCAGATTATAGTGTCCTGTATAATAGCGCATCA
TTCAGCACTTTTAAGTGTTATGGGGTCAGCCCTACGAAATTGAATGACTTGTGTTTTACCAACGTTTACG
CAGATTCTTTCGTCATACGCGGCGACGAAGTCCGACAGATTGCACCGGGGCAAACCGGAAAGATAGCAGA
CTATAATTATAAGTTGCCGGATGACTTCACCGGCTGCGTTATAGCATGGAACTCCAATAATCTCGATTCA
AAAGTCGGCGGCAACTATAATTATCTTTACCGCCTGTTTCGCAAGTCAAATCTGAAGCCCTTTGAACGTG
ACATCTCCACCGAAATTTATCAAGCTGGCAGCACCCCATGTAATGGAGTGGAAGGGTTTAACTGTTATTT
TCCCCTTCAATCATACGGATTTCAACCAACAAATGGGGTGGGCTATCAACCATATCGGGTGGTAGTCTTG
AGCTTTGAGCTGCTCCACGCACCGGCTACAGTTTGCGGACCGAAGAAAAGCACTAACCTGGTGAAGAATA
AATGTGTGAACTTCAACTTTAATGGGCTCACCGGAACAGGGGTGCTGACAGAATCAAACAAGAAATTTCT
CCCTTTTCAACAATTTGGTAGAGACATTGCCGATACCACAGATGCCGTCCGCGATCCGCAAACACTGGAA
ATCCTCGATATAACACCCTGTAGCTTCGGCGGGGTCAGCGTGATAACTCCCGGAACGAACACATCCAACC
AAGTGGCTGTCCTGTATCAAGATGTCAACTGTACCGAAGTCCCTGTGGCGATACACGCCGACCAACTGAC
ACCCACCTGGAGAGTCTACTCAACAGGTTCCAATGTCTTTCAAACTAGAGCGGGTTGTCTCATTGGCGCT
GAGCATGTCAATAATTCATACGAATGTGATATTCCTATTGGGGCAGGAATCTGTGCGTCTTATCAAACTC
AAACGAACTCACCACGGCGCGCTCGCTCAGTAGCCAGCCAGTCCATAATCGCCTATACCATGAGTCTCGG
GGCTGAGAACTCCGTGGCTTATTCAAACAATTCCATCGCAATCCCAACTAACTTTACCATTAGCGTTACC
ACGGAAATCTTGCCCGTCAGCATGACTAAGACGAGCGTAGACTGTACGATGTATATCTGTGGGGATTCCA
CCGAGTGTAGCAACCTCTTGCTTCAATACGGGTCTTTCTGTACTCAACTCAACCGAGCATTGACCGGAAT
TGCGGTCGAACAAGACAAGAATACCCAAGAGGTGTTCGCACAAGTAAAGCAAATATACAAAACGCCGCCA
ATCAAAGATTTTGGCGGGTTTAATTTTAGCCAAATACTGCCAGACCCATCTAAGCCTTCAAAACGCAGCT
TTATCGAGGATCTGCTGTTCAACAAAGTTACGTTGGCTGACGCGGGTTTCATTAAGCAGTATGGGGATTG
TTTGGGAGACATTGCGGCCCGCGACCTTATCTGTGCTCAAAAATTCAATGGGTTGACAGTTCTGCCCCCT
CTGCTCACTGATGAGATGATTGCACAGTATACATCAGCATTGTTGGCAGGAACCATTACATCCGGCTGGA
CTTTTGGCGCGGGTGCGGCCCTTCAAATACCTTTCGCTATGCAAATGGCTTACAGATTCAATGGGATTGG
TGTCACGCAAAATGTATTGTATGAAAATCAGAAGCTGATCGCTAATCAATTTAACAGCGCGATTGGCAAG
ATCCAAGATTCACTGTCAAGCACAGCGTCCGCCCTCGGCAAACTCCAAGATGTTGTGAATCAAAACGCCC
AGGCCCTGAATACCCTCGTGAAGCAACTGAGTTCTAACTTCGGCGCAATCTCCAGCGTCCTCAACGACAT
ATTGTCCAGACTTGATAAGGTGGAAGCCGAGGTGCAAATTGATCGGCTCATCACAGGCAGGCTCCAGTCA
CTCCAAACTTATGTGACACAACAGTTGATCCGGGCTGCTGAGATACGAGCAAGCGCCAACCTGGCCGCCA
CTAAAATGTCAGAGTGCGTGCTCGGGCAGTCCAAACGGGTTGACTTTTGTGGCAAGGGCTATCACTTGAT
GTCCTTCCCCCAATCCGCCCCACATGGAGTGGTCTTTCTCCACGTCACTTATGTCCCTGCTCAAGAGAAG
AACTTTACGACAGCTCCAGCAATCTGTCACGATGGCAAAGCGCACTTTCCCAGGGAAGGCGTTTTCGTCA
GTAATGGCACGCATTGGTTTGTGACCCAAAGGAATTTCTATGAACCCCAAATCATAACCACTGACAATAC
ATTTGTCTCAGGCAACTGTGATGTGGTCATTGGGATCGTGAACAACACGGTATATGATCCCCTGCAACCC
GAGTTGGATAGCTTCAAAGAGGAATTGGATAAATACTTTAAGAATCATACTTCACCCGATGTTGATCTCG
GGGACATATCAGGAATAAATGCAAGTGTCGTCAACATTCAGAAAGAGATTGATCGCCTTAATGAGGTCGC
CAAGAACTTGAATGAATCTTTGATCGACTTGCAAGAACTGGGCAAATACGAACAATATATTAAATGGCCC
TGGTACATTTGGTTGGGCTTTATCGCCGGACTTATAGCTATCGTTATGGTCACAATTATGTTGTGCTGTA
TGACTAGCTGTTGTTCCTGCTTGAAAGGATGTTGCAGTTGCGGATCTTGTTGTAAATAAAGGATCCTCTA
GAAGTTGTCTCCTCCTGCACTGACTGACTGATACAATCGATTTCTGGATCCGCAGGCCTAATCAACCTCT
GGATTACAAAATTTGTGAAAGATTGACTGGTATTCTTAACTATGTTGCTCCTTTTACGCTATGTGGATAC
GCTGCTTTAATGCCTTTGTATCATGCTATTGCTTCCCGTATGGCTTTCATTTTCTCCTCCTTGTATAAAT
CCTGGTTGCTGTCTCTTTATGAGGAGTTGTGGCCCGTTGTCAGGCAACGTGGCGTGGTGTGCACTGTGTT
TGCTGACGCAACCCCCACTGGTTGGGGCATTGCCACCACCTGTCAGCTCCTTTCCGGGACTTTCGCTTTC
CCCCTCCCTATTGCCACGGCGGAACTCATCGCCGCCTGCCTTGCCCGCTGCTGGACAGGGGCTCGGCTGT
TGGGCACTGACAATTCCGTGGTGTTGTCGGGGAAGCTGACGTCCTTTCCATGGCTGCTCGCCTGTGTTGC
CACCTGGATTCTGCGCGGGACGTCCTTCTGCTACGTCCCTTCGGCCCTCAATCCAGCGGACCTTCCTTCC
CGCGGCCTGCTGCCGGCTCTGCGGCCTCTTCCGCGTCTTCGCCTTCGCCCTCAGACGAGTCGGATCTCCC
TTTGGGCCGCCTCCCCGCCTGTCTAGCTTGACTGACTGAGATACAGCGTACCTTCAGCTCACAGACATGA
TAAGATACATTGATGAGTTTGGACAAACCACAACTAGAATGCAGTGAAAAAAATGCTTTATTTGTGAAAT
TTGTGATGCTATTGCTTTATTTGTAACCATTATAAGCTGCAATAAACAAGTTAACAACAACAATTGCATT
CATTTTATGTTTCAGGTTCAGGGGGAGGTGTGGGAGGTTTTTTAAAGCAAGTAAAACCTCTACAAATGTG
GTATTGGCCCATCTCTATCGGTATCGTAGCATAACCCCTTGGGGCCTCTAAACGGGTCTTGAGGGGTTTT
TTGTGCCCCTCGGGCCGGATTGCTATCTACCGGCATTGGCGCAGAAAAAAATGCCTGATGCGACGCTGCG
CGTCTTATACTCCCACATATGCCAGATTCAGCAACGGATACGGCTTCCCCAACTTGCCCACTTCCATACG
TGTCCTCCTTACCAGAAATTTATCCTTAAGGTCGTCAGCTATCCTGCAGGCGATCTCTCGATTTCGATCA
AGACATTCCTTTAATGGTCTTTTCTGGACACCACTAGGGGTCAGAAGTAGTTCATCAAACTTTCTTCCCT
CCCTAATCTCATTGGTTACCTTGGGCTATCGAAACTTAATTAAGCGATCTGCATCTCAATTAGTCAGCAA
CCATAGTCCCGCCCCTAACTCCGCCCATCCCGCCCCTAACTCCGCCCAGTTCCGCCCATTCTCCGCCCCA
TCGCTGACTAATTTTTTTTATTTATGCAGAGGCCGAGGCCGCCTCGGCCTCTGAGCTATTCCAGAAGTAG
TGAGGAGGCTTTTTTGGAGGCCTAGGCTTTTGCAAAGGAGGTAGCCAACATGATTGAACAAGATGGATTG
CACGCAGGTTCTCCCGCCGCTTGGGTGGAGAGGCTATTCGGCTATGACTGGGCACAACAGACAATCGGCT
GCTCTGATGCCGCCGTGTTCCGGCTGTCAGCGCAGGGGCGCCCGGTTCTTTTTGTCAAGACCGACCTGTC
CGGTGCCCTGAATGAACTCCAGGACGAGGCAGCGCGGCTATCGTGGCTGGCCACGACGGGCGTTCCTTGC
GCAGCTGTGCTCGACGTTGTCACTGAAGCGGGAAGGGACTGGCTGCTATTGGGCGAAGTGCCGGGGCAGG
ATCTCCTGTCATCTCACCTTGCTCCTGCCGAGAAAGTATCCATCATGGCTGATGCAATGCGGCGGCTGCA
TACGCTTGATCCGGCTACCTGCCCATTCGACCACCAAGCGAAACATCGCATCGAGCGAGCACGTACTCGG
ATGGAAGCCGGTCTTGTCGATCAGGATGATCTGGACGAAGAGCATCAGGGGCTCGCGCCAGCCGAACTGT
TCGCCAGGCTCAAGGCGCGGATGCCCGACGGCGAGGATCTCGTCGTGACCCACGGCGATGCCTGCTTGCC
GAATATCATGGTGGAAAATGGCCGCTTTTCTGGATTCATCGACTGTGGCCGGCTGGGTGTGGCGGACCGC
TATCAGGACATAGCGTTGGCTACCCGTGATATTGCTGAAGAGCTTGGCGGCGAATGGGCTGACCGCTTCC
TCGTGCTTTACGGTATCGCCGCTCCCGATTCGCAGCGCATCGCCTTCTATCGCCTTCTTGACGAGTTCTT
CTAGTATGTAAGCCCTGTGCCTTCTAGTTGCCAGCCATCTGTTGTTTGCCCCTCCCCCGTGCCTTCCTTG
ACCCTGGAAGGTGCCACTCCCACTGTCCTTTCCTAATAAAATGAGGAAATTGCATCGCATTGTCTGAGTA
GGTGTCATTCTATTCTGGGGGGTGGGGTGGGGCAGGACAGCAAGGGGGAGGATTGGGAAGACAATAGCAG
GCATGCTGGGGATGCGGTGGGCTCTATGGTTAATTAACCAGTCAAGTCAGCTACTTGGCGAGATCGACTT
GTCTGGGTTTCGACTACGCTCAGAATTGCGTCAGTCAAGTTCGATCTGGTCCTTGCTATTGCACCCGTTC
TCCGATTACGAGTTTCATTTAAATCATGTGAGCAAAAGGCCAGCAAAAGGCCAGGAACCGTAAAAAGGCC
GCGTTGCTGGCGTTTTTCCATAGGCTCCGCCCCCCTGACGAGCATCACAAAAATCGACGCTCAAGTCAGA
GGTGGCGAAACCCGACAGGACTATAAAGATACCAGGCGTTTCCCCCTGGAAGCTCCCTCGTGCGCTCTCC
TGTTCCGACCCTGCCGCTTACCGGATACCTGTCCGCCTTTCTCCCTTCGGGAAGCGTGGCGCTTTCTCAT
AGCTCACGCTGTAGGTATCTCAGTTCGGTGTAGGTCGTTCGCTCCAAGCTGGGCTGTGTGCACGAACCCC
CCGTTCAGCCCGACCGCTGCGCCTTATCCGGTAACTATCGTCTTGAGTCCAACCCGGTAAGACACGACTT
ATCGCCACTGGCAGCAGCCACTGGTAACAGGATTAGCAGAGCGAGGTATGTAGGCGGTGCTACAGAGTTC
TTGAAGTGGTGGCCTAACTACGGCTACACTAGAAGAACAGTATTTGGTATCTGCGCTCTGCTGAAGCCAG
TTACCTTCGGAAAAAGAGTTGGTAGCTCTTGATCCGGCAAACAAACCACCGCTGGTAGCGGTGGTTTTTT
TGTTTGCAAGCAGCAGATTACGCGCAGAAAAAAAGGATCTCAAGAAGATCCTTTGATCTTTTCTACGGGG
TCTGACGCTCAGTGGAACGAAAACTCACGTTAAGGGATTTTGGTCATGAGATTATCAAAAAGGATCTTCA
CCTAGATCCTTTTAAATTAAAAATGAAGTTTTAAATCAATCTAAAGTATATATGAGTAAACTTGGTCTGA
CAGTTACCAATGCTTAATCAGTGAGGCACCTATCTCAGCGATCTGTCTATTTCGTTCATCCATAGTTGCA
TTTAAATTTCCGAACTCTCCAAGGCCCTCGTCGGAAAATCTTCAAACCTTTCGTCCGATCCATCTTGCAG
GCTACCTCTCGAACGAACTATCGCAAGTCTCTTGGCCGGCCTTGCGCCTTGGCTATTGCTTGGCAGCGCC
TATCGCCAGGTATTACTCCAATCCCGAATATCCGAGATCGGGATCACCCGAGAGAAGTTCAACCTACATC
CTCAATCCCGATCTATCCGAGATCCGAGGAATATCGAAATCGGGGCGCGCCTGGTGTACCGAGAACGATC
CTCTCAGTGCGAGTCTCGACGATCCATATCGTTGCTTGGCAGTCAGCCAGTCGGAATCCAGCTTGGGACC
CAGGAAGTCCAATCGTCAGATATTGTACTCAAGCCTGGTCACGGCAGCGTACCGATCTGTTTAAACCTAG
ATATTGATAGTCTGATCGGTCAACGTATAATCGAGTCCTAGCTTTTGCAAACATCTATCAAGAGACAGGA
TCAGCAGGAGGCTTTCGCATGAGTATTCAACATTTCCGTGTCGCCCTTATTCCCTTTTTTGCGGCATTTT
GCCTTCCTGTTTTTGCTCACCCAGAAACGCTGGTGAAAGTAAAAGATGCTGAAGATCAGTTGGGTGCGCG
AGTGGGTTACATCGAACTGGATCTCAACAGCGGTAAGATCCTTGAGAGTTTTCGCCCCGAAGAACGCTTT
CCAATGATGAGCACTTTTAAAGTTCTGCTATGTGGCGCGGTATTATCCCGTATTGACGCCGGGCAAGAGC
AACTCGGTCGCCGCATACACTATTCTCAGAATGACTTGGTTGAGTATTCACCAGTCACAGAAAAGCATCT
TACGGATGGCATGACAGTAAGAGAATTATGCAGTGCTGCCATAACCATGAGTGATAACACTGCGGCCAAC
TTACTTCTGACAACGATTGGAGGACCGAAGGAGCTAACCGCTTTTTTGCACAACATGGGGGATCATGTAA
CTCGCCTTGATCGTTGGGAACCGGAGCTGAATGAAGCCATACCAAACGACGAGCGTGACACCACGATGCC
TGTAGCAATGGCAACAACCTTGCGTAAACTATTAACTGGCGAACTACTTACTCTAGCTTCCCGGCAACAG
TTGATAGACTGGATGGAGGCGGATAAAGTTGCAGGACCACTTCTGCGCTCGGCCCTTCCGGCTGGCTGGT
TTATTGCTGATAAATCTGGAGCCGGTGAGCGTGGGTCTCGCGGTATCATTGCAGCACTGGGGCCAGATGG
TAAGCCCTCCCGTATCGTAGTTATCTACACGACGGGGAGTCAGGCAACTATGGATGAACGAAATAGACAG
ATCGCTGAGATAGGTGCCTCACTGATTAAGCATTGGTAACCGATTCTAGGTGCATTGGCGCAGAAAAAAA
TGCCTGATGCGACGCTGCGCGTCTTATACTCCCACATATGCCAGATTCAGCAACGGATACGGCTTCCCCA
ACTTGCCCACTTCCATACGTGTCCTCCTTACCAGAAATTTATCCTTAAGATCCCGAATCGTTTAAACTCG
ACTCTGGCTCTATCGAATCTCCGTCGTTTCGAGCTTACGCGAACAGCCGTGGCGCTCATTTGCTCGTCGG
GCATCGAATCTCGTCAGCTATCGTCAGCTTACCTTTTTGGCAGCGATCGCGGCTCCCGACATCTTGGACC
ATTAGCTCCACAGGTATCTTCTTCCCTCTAGTGGTCATAACAGCAGCTTCAGCTACCTCTCAATTCAAAA
AACCCCTCAAGACCCGTTTAGAGGCCCCAAGGGGTTATGCTATCAATCGTTGCGTTACACACACAAAAAA
CCAACACACATCCATCTTCGATGGATAGCGATTTTATTATCTAACTGCTGATCGAGTGTAGCCAGATCTA
GTAATCAATTACGGGGTCATTAGTTCATAGCCCATATATGGAGTTCCGCGTTACATAACTTACGGTAAAT
GGCCCGCCTGGCTGACCGCCCAACGACCCCCGCCCATTGACGTCAATAATGACGTATGTTCCCATAGTAA
CGCCAATAGGGACTTTCCATTGACGTCAATGGGTGGAGTATTTACGGTAAACTGCCCACTTGGCAGTACA
TCAAGTGTATCATATGCCAAGTACGCCCCCTATTGACGTCAATGACGGTAAATGGCCCGCCTGGCATTAT
GCCCAGTACATGACCTTATGGGACTTTCCTACTTGGCAGTACATCTACGTATTAGTCATCGCTATTACCA
TGCTGATGCGGTTTTGGCAGTACATCAATGGGCGTGGATAGCGGTTTGACTCACGGGGATTTCCAAGTCT
CCACCCCATTGACGTCAATGGGAGTTTGTTTTGGCACCAAAATCAACGGGACTTTCCAAAATGTCGTAAC
AACTCCGCCCCATTGACGCAAATGGGCGGTAGGCGTGTACGGTGGGAGGTCTATATAAGCAGAGCTGGTT
TAGTGAACCGTCAGATCGCCTGGAGACGCCATCCACGCTGTTTTGACCTCCATAGAAGACACCGGGACCG
ATCCAGCCTCCCCTCGAAGCTTACATGTGGTACCGAGCTCGGATCCTGAGAACTTCAGGGTGAGTCTATG
GGACCCTTGATGTTTTCTTTCCCCTTCTTTTCTATGGTTAAGTTCATGTCATAGGAAGGGGAGAAGTAAC
AGGGTACACATATTGACCAAATCAGGGTAATTTTGCATTTGTAATTTTAAAAAATGCTTTCTTCTTTTAA
TATACTTTTTTGTTTATCTTATTTCTAATACTTTCCCTAATCTCTTTCTTTCAGGGCAATAATGATACAA
TGTATCATGCCTCTTTGCACCATTCTAAAGAATAACAGTGATAATTTCTGGGTTAAGGCAATAGCAATAT
TTCTGCATATAAATATTTCTGCATATAAATTGTAACTGATGTAAGAGGTTTCATATTGCTAATAGCAGCT
ACAATCCAGCTACCATTCTGCTTTTATTTTATGGTTGGGATAAGGCTGGATTATTCTGAGTCCAAGCTAG
GCCCTTTTGCTAATCATGTTCATACCTCTTATCTTCCTCCCACAGCTCCTGGGCAACGTGCTGGTCTGTG
TGCTGGCCCATCACTTTGGCAAAGGCGGCCGC
